Addgene plasmid #240170: pVF155
Purpose: expression vector or PiggyBac-insertable cargo for expressing HIF1a_WT-HaloTag-ERD-ZF1
Depositing lab: Max Staller. Depositing organization: University of California, Berkeley.
Backbone
  Vector backbone: PiggyBac
  Vector type: Mammalian Expression
Growth in bacteria
  Bacterial resistance: Ampicillin, 100 μg/mL
  Growth temperature: 37°C
  Growth strain: DH5alpha
  Copy number: High Copy
Gene/Insert
  Gene/Insert name: HIF1a_WT-HaloTag-ERD-ZF1
  Species: Synthetic
  Cloning method: Gibson Cloning
Terms and licenses: Academic/Nonprofit Terms; Industry Terms: Not Available to Industry
How to cite: pVF155 was a gift from Max Staller (Addgene plasmid # 240170 ; http://n2t.net/addgene:240170 ; RRID:Addgene_240170)
