[The description below was written by a language model from this plasmid's Addgene catalogue record and pLannotate feature annotations shown in this document.]
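Description:
pVF155 is a 9,249 nt mammalian expression plasmid built on a PiggyBac backbone. It can be used either as a transient expression vector or as transposon cargo for stable genomic insertion by PiggyBac transposase. In bacteria it is maintained at high copy through a ColE1/pUC-type origin and selected with ampicillin via the bla gene. It also carries an f1 origin and remnants of a lacZα/lac promoter cloning region. The automated annotation did not call the PiggyBac terminal repeats, so their positions are not defined in the feature table. Short matches to the lambda portal protein gene flanking the cargo probably reflect stuffer or backbone sequence rather than functional elements.

The payload is a synthetic fusion protein, HIF1a_WT-HaloTag-ERD-ZF1, assembled by Gibson cloning. Reading along the annotated open reading frame, a short fragment of human HIF1A comes first. It is followed by the HaloTag, which is annotated as the dhaA haloalkane dehalogenase from which it derives and allows covalent labelling with chloroalkane ligands. Next come an ERT2-like mutated estrogen receptor ligand-binding domain, a zinc-finger DNA-binding region detected only as a brief ZFHD1-like match, and a V5 epitope tag. A WPRE fragment and an SV40 polyadenylation signal follow the coding sequence. The promoter driving the fusion is not annotated or stated in the record. This architecture fits a ligand-regulated synthetic transcription factor in which the HIF1A segment is tethered to a defined DNA-binding domain, although the record does not describe the assay. A separate PGK promoter–PuroR–bGH poly(A) cassette upstream provides puromycin selection of transfected or stably integrated mammalian cells.
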