Features (pLannotate 1.2.2; 22 found; start..end, strand, type, name):
    719..823     -  promoter       AmpR promoter: bla
    876..1304    -  rep_origin     f1 ori (sequence partly withheld): f1 bacteriophage origin of replication; arrow indicates direction of (+) strand synthesis
   1309..1464    -  CDS            lacZα (fragment): LacZα fragment of β-galactosidase; lacZ fragment
   1466..1585    +  CDS            B (fragment): PORTL_LAMBD - Experimental evidence at protein level: Swiss-Prot protein existence level 1. Forms the portal vertex of the capsid (PubMed:6228056, PubMed:6232391). This portal plays critical roles in head assembly, genome packaging, neck/tail attachment, and genome ejection (Probable). The portal protein multimerizes as a single ring-shaped homododecamer arranged around a central channel (PubMed:6232391). Binds to the terminase subunits to form the packaging machine (PubMed:7799432). From Escherichia phage lambda (Bacteriophage lambda).
   2073..2572    +  promoter       PGK promoter: mouse phosphoglycerate kinase 1 promoter
   2594..3193    +  CDS            PuroR: puromycin N-acetyltransferase; pac from Streptomyces alboniger; confers resistance to puromycin
   3226..3450    +  polyA_signal   bGH poly(A) signal: bovine growth hormone polyadenylation signal
   3896..4033    +  CDS            HIF1A (fragment): HIF1A_HUMAN - Also known as BHLHE78, MOP1 From Homo sapiens (Human).
   4046..4924    +  CDS            dhaA: DHAA_PSEPV - Experimental evidence at protein level: Swiss-Prot protein existence level 1. Catalyzes hydrolytic cleavage of carbon-halogen bonds in halogenated aliphatic compounds, leading to the formation of the corresponding primary alcohols, halide ions and protons. Has a broad substrate specificity, as it is able to dehalogenate mono- and di- chlorinated and brominated alkanes (up to at least C10), and the two isomers of 1,3-dichloropropene to 3-chloroallyl alcohol; the highest activity was found with 1,2-dibromoethane, while no activity was observed with the analog 1,2-dichloroethane. Fro
   4949..5830    +  CDS            ERT2 (fragment): mutated ligand-binding domain of the human estrogen receptor (Feil et al., 1997)
   6290..6306    +  CDS            ZFHD1 (DNA binding domain) (fragment): composite human DNA-binding domain composed of domains from the transcription factors Zif268 and Oct-1 (Pomerantz et al., 1995)
   6371..6411    +  CDS            V5 tag (fragment): epitope tag from simian virus 5
   6422..6528    +  misc_feature   WPRE (fragment): woodchuck hepatitis virus posttranscriptional regulatory element
   6537..6658    +  polyA_signal   SV40 poly(A) signal: SV40 polyadenylation signal
   6676..6768    +  ncRNA          G-CSF SLDE: Accession: RF00183 - G-CSF factor stem-loop destabilising element (SLDE)
   7465..7932    +  CDS            B (fragment): PORTL_LAMBD - Experimental evidence at protein level: Swiss-Prot protein existence level 1. Forms the portal vertex of the capsid (PubMed:6228056, PubMed:6232391). This portal plays critical roles in head assembly, genome packaging, neck/tail attachment, and genome ejection (Probable). The portal protein multimerizes as a single ring-shaped homododecamer arranged around a central channel (PubMed:6232391). Binds to the terminase subunits to form the packaging machine (PubMed:7799432). From Escherichia phage lambda (Bacteriophage lambda).
   7970..7986    -  protein_bind   lac operator: The lac repressor binds to the lac operator to inhibit transcription in E. coli. This inhibition can be relieved by adding lactose or isopropyl-β-D-thiogalactopyranoside (IPTG). lac repressor encoded by lacI
   7994..8024    -  promoter       lac promoter: promoter for the E. coli lac operon
   8039..8060    -  protein_bind   CAP binding site: CAP binding activates transcription in the presence of cAMP. E. coli catabolite activator protein
   8073..8165    -  CDS            lacI (fragment): lac repressor; lacI; The lac repressor binds to the lac operator to inhibit transcription in E. coli. This inhibition can be relieved by adding lactose or isopropyl-β-D-thiogalactopyranoside (IPTG).
   8348..8936    -  rep_origin     ori: high-copy-number ColE1/pMB1/pBR322/pUC origin of replication
   9107..718     -  CDS            AmpR (across the origin): β-lactamase; bla; confers resistance to ampicillin, carbenicillin, and related antibiotics
>Addgene plasmid #240170 | pVF155 | addgene full sequence | sequence record 486439 | Addgene NGS Result
ACCCACGCTCACCGGCTCCAGATTTATCAGCAATAAACCAGCCAGCCGGAAGGGCCGAGCGCAGAAGTGG
TCCTGCAACTTTATCCGCCTCCATCCAGTCTATTAATTGTTGCCGGGAAGCTAGAGTAAGTAGTTCGCCA
GTTAATAGTTTGCGCAACGTTGTTGCCATTGCTACAGGCATCGTGGTGTCACGCTCGTCGTTTGGTATGG
CTTCATTCAGCTCCGGTTCCCAACGATCAAGGCGAGTTACATGATCCCCCATGTTGTGCAAAAAAGCGGT
TAGCTCCTTCGGTCCTCCGATCGTTGTCAGAAGTAAGTTGGCCGCAGTGTTATCACTCATGGTTATGGCA
GCACTGCATAATTCTCTTACTGTCATGCCATCCGTAAGATGCTTTTCTGTGACTGGTGAGTACTCAACCA
AGTCATTCTGAGAATAGTGTATGCGGCGACCGAGTTGCTCTTGCCCGGCGTCAATACGGGATAATACCGC
GCCACATAGCAGAACTTTAAAAGTGCTCATCATTGGAAAACGTTCTTCGGGGCGAAAACTCTCAAGGATC
TTACCGCTGTTGAGATCCAGTTCGATGTAACCCACTCGTGCACCCAACTGATCTTCAGCATCTTTTACTT
TCACCAGCGTTTCTGGGTGAGCAAAAACAGGAAGGCAAAATGCCGCAAAAAAGGGAATAAGGGCGACACG
GAAATGTTGAATACTCATACTCTTCCTTTTTCAATATTATTGAAGCATTTATCAGGGTTATTGTCTCATG
AGCGGATACATATTTGAATGTATTTAGAAAAATAAACAAATAGGGGTTCCGCGCACATTTCCCCGAAAAG
TGCCACCTAAATTGTAAGCGTTAATATTTTGTTAAAATTCGCGTTAAATTTTTGTTAAATCAGCTCATTT
TTTAACCAATAGGCCGAAATCGGCAAAATCCCTTATAAATCAAAAGAATAGACCGAGATAGGGT
[37 nt withheld, positions 975-1011]
AAAGAACGTGGACTCCAACGTCAAAGG
[49 nt withheld, positions 1039-1087]
T
[91 nt withheld, positions 1089-1179]
G
[124 nt withheld, positions 1181-1304]
CCCATTCGCCATTCAGGCTGCGCAACTGTTGGGAAGGGCGATCGGTGCGGGCCTCTTCGCTATTACGCCA
GCTGGCGAAAGGGGGATGTGCTGCAAGGCGATTAAGTTGGGTAACGCCAGGGTTTTCCCAGTCACGACGT
TGTAAAACGACGGCCAGTGAGCGCGCCTCGTTCATTCACGTTTTTGAACCCGTGGAGGACGGGCAGACTC
GCGGTGCAAATGTGTTTTACAGCGTGATGGAGCAGATGAAGATGCTCGACACGCTGCAGAACACGCAGCT
AGATTAACCCTAGAAAGATAATCATATTGTGACGTACGTTAAAGATAATCATGTGTAAAATTGACGCATG
TGTTTTATCGGTCTGTATATCGAGGTTTATTTATTAATTTGAATAGATATTAAGTTTTATTATATTTACA
CTTACATACTAATAATAAATTCAACAAACAATTTATTTATGTTTATTTATTTATTAAAAAAAACAAAAAC
TCAAAATTTCTTCTATAAAGTAACAAAACTTTTATGAGGGACAGCCCCCCCCCAAAGCCCCCAGGGATGT
AATTACGTCCCTCCCCCGCTAGGGGGCAGCAGCGAGCCGCCCGGGGCTCCGCTCCGGTCCGGCGCTCCCC
CCGCATCCCCGAGCCGGCAGCGTGCGGGGACAGCCCGGGCACGGGGAAGGTGGCACGGGATCGCTTTCCT
CTGAACGCTTCTCGCTGCTCTTTGAGCCTGCAGACACCTGGGGGGATACGGGGAAAAGGCGAACGCGTGG
GTAGGGGAGGCGCTTTTCCCAAGGCAGTCTGGAGCATGCGCTTTAGCAGCCCCGCTGGGCACTTGGCGCT
ACACAAGTGGCCTCTGGCCTCGCACACATTCCACATCCACCGGTAGGCGCCAACCGGCTCCGTTCTTTGG
TGGCCCCTTCGCGCCACCTTCTACTCCTCCCCTAGTCAGGAAGTTCCCCCCCGCCCCGCAGCTCGCGTCG
TGCAGGACGTGACAAATGGAAGTAGCACGTCTCACTAGTCTCGTGCAGATGGACAGCACCGCTGAGCAAT
GGAAGCGGGTAGGCCTTTGGGGCAGCGGCCAATAGCAGCTTTGCTCCTTCGCTTTCTGGGCTCAGAGGCT
GGGAAGGGGTGGGTCCGGGGGCGGGCTCAGGGGCGGGCTCAGGGGCGGGGCGGGCGCCCGAAGGTCCTCC
GGAGGCCCGGCATTCTGCACGCTTCAAAAGCGCACGTCTGCCGCGCTGTTCTCCTCTTCCTCATCTCCGG
GCCTTTCGACCTGCAGCCCAAGCTTCACCATGACCGAGTACAAGCCCACGGTGCGCCTCGCCACCCGCGA
CGACGTCCCCAGGGCCGTACGCACCCTCGCCGCCGCGTTCGCCGACTACCCCGCCACGCGCCACACCGTC
GATCCGGACCGCCACATCGAGCGGGTCACCGAGCTGCAAGAACTCTTCCTCACGCGCGTCGGGCTCGACA
TCGGCAAGGTGTGGGTCGCGGACGACGGCGCCGCGGTGGCGGTCTGGACCACGCCGGAGAGCGTCGAAGC
GGGGGCGGTGTTCGCCGAGATCGGCCCGCGCATGGCCGAGTTGAGCGGTTCCCGGCTGGCCGCGCAGCAA
CAGATGGAAGGCCTCCTGGCGCCGCACCGGCCCAAGGAGCCCGCGTGGTTCCTGGCCACCGTCGGCGTCT
CGCCCGACCACCAGGGCAAGGGTCTGGGCAGCGCCGTCGTGCTCCCCGGAGTGGAGGCGGCCGAGCGCGC
CGGGGTGCCCGCCTTCCTGGAGACCTCCGCGCCCCGCAACCTCCCCTTCTACGAGCGGCTCGGCTTCACC
GTCACCGCCGACGTCGAGGTGCCCGAAGGACCGCGCACCTGGTGCATGACCCGCAAGCCCGGTGCCTGAG
CGGCCCGTTTAAACCCGCTGATCAGCCTCGACTGTGCCTTCTAGTTGCCAGCCATCTGTTGTTTGCCCCT
CCCCCGTGCCTTCCTTGACCCTGGAAGGTGCCACTCCCACTGTCCTTTCCTAATAAAATGAGGAAATTGC
ATCGCATTGTCTGAGTAGGTGTCATTCTATTCTGGGGGGTGGGGTGGGGCAGGACAGCAAGGGGGAGGAT
TGGGAAGACAATAGCAGGCATGCTGGGGATGCGGTGGGCTCTATGGCTTCTGAGGCGGAACGCGATATGT
ACGGGCCAGATATACGCGTCGCAGAACAAACGCCCAGAACCGAAGGCCGGAGCCCAGACGCCGCAGCAGC
CCAGCCTGCGTTGTAACCCGGTCCCCATAGCAACCAACTACCGCAGACTACTCTCGCAAGCGCTGTTCTG
CTTGTGACCCGGACCGGCTTCTCTTCCGCTTCCGGTCCCACAATCCTCTGTCGGCCTAGAAGAGCTTTGC
ATTGTGGGAGCTCCTTCCTTTCTCGCTCCCCGGCCATCTTGGCGGCTGGTGTTGGTGAGTGAGCTCTGCG
GGGTAAACGATTAGGCGGCTCGGGGAGCTCCGCTAGCTGGTGTTTGACGCTCTGGATTATAATCCTCTCT
TCTGTCCTCTGTGTATGCTAGGTTGGGGGTTGTCCCGCACCTAGAGCTAGCGCCCAGCTTAAGCCACCAT
GAGACTGCTGGGCCAGAGCATGGACGAGAGCGGCCTGCCCCAGCTGACCAGCTACGACTGCGAGGTGAAC
GCCCCCATCCAGGGCAGCAGAAACCTGCTGCAGGGCGAGGAGCTGCTGAGAGCCCTGGACCAGGTGAACG
GATCCGGCAGCATGGCCGAGATCGGAACCGGCTTCCCTTTCGACCCTCACTACGTGGAGGTGCTGGGAGA
ACGGATGCACTACGTGGACGTGGGACCTAGAGACGGAACACCAGTGCTGTTCCTGCACGGAAACCCCACA
AGCAGCTACGTCTGGCGGAACATCATCCCCCACGTGGCCCCTACACACAGATGTATCGCCCCAGACCTGA
TCGGCATGGGAAAGAGCGACAAGCCCGACCTGGGCTACTTCTTCGACGACCACGTGCGGTTCATGGACGC
TTTCATCGAGGCCCTGGGACTGGAAGAGGTGGTGCTGGTCATCCACGATTGGGGAAGCGCTCTGGGCTTC
CATTGGGCCAAGAGGAACCCAGAGAGGGTCAAGGGCATCGCCTTCATGGAGTTCATCCGGCCTATCCCCA
CTTGGGACGAGTGGCCAGAATTCGCCAGGGAGACCTTCCAGGCTTTCAGAACCACCGACGTGGGCAGGAA
GCTGATCATCGACCAGAACGTGTTCATCGAGGGAACCCTGCCTATGGGAGTCGTGAGACCTCTGACCGAG
GTGGAGATGGACCACTACAGGGAGCCCTTCCTGAACCCAGTGGACAGAGAGCCTCTGTGGAGATTCCCCA
ACGAGCTGCCTATCGCCGGAGAACCAGCCAATATCGTGGCCCTGGTGGAGGAGTACATGGATTGGCTGCA
CCAGAGCCCCGTGCCTAAGCTGCTGTTTTGGGGCACACCAGGAGTGCTGATTCCTCCAGCAGAAGCCGCT
AGACTGGCCAAAAGCCTGCCTAATTGCAAGGCCGTGGACATCGGCCCAGGACTGAATCTGCTGCAGGAGG
ACAACCCCGACCTGATTGGAAGCGAGATTGCCCGGTGGCTCAGTACCCTGGAGATCAGCGGCAGCGCTGG
CTCTGCTGGAGACATGAGAGCTGCCAACCTTTGGCCAAGCCCGCTCATGATCAAACGCTCTAAGAAGAAC
AGCCTGGCCTTGTCCCTGACGGCCGACCAGATGGTCAGTGCCTTGTTGGATGCTGAGCCCCCCATACTCT
ATTCCGAGTATGATCCTACCAGACCCTTCAGTGAAGCTTCGATGATGGGCTTACTGACCAACCTGGCAGA
CAGGGAGCTGGTTCACATGATCAACTGGGCGAAGAGGGTGCCAGGCTTTGTGGATTTGACCCTCCATGAT
CAGGTCCACCTTCTAGAATGTGCCTGGCTAGAGATCCTGATGATTGGTCTCGTCTGGCGCTCCATGGAGC
ACCCAGTGAAGCTACTGTTTGCTCCTAACTTGCTCTTGGACAGGAACCAGGGAAAATGTGTAGAGGGCAT
GGTGGAGATCTTCGACATGCTGCTGGCTACATCATCTCGGTTCCGCATGATGAATCTGCAGGGAGAGGAG
TTTGTGTGCCTCAAATCTATTATTTTGCTTAATTCTGGAGTGTACACATTTCTGTCCAGCACCCTGAAGT
CTCTGGAAGAGAAGGACCATATCCACCGAGTCCTGGACAAGATCACAGACACTTTGATCCACCTGATGGC
CAAGGCAGGCCTGACCCTGCAGCAGCAGCACCAGCGGCTGGCCCAGCTCCTCCTCATCCTCTCCCACATC
AGGCACATGAGTAACAAAGGCATGGAGCATCTGTACAGCATGAAGTGCAAGAACGTGGTGCCCCTCTATG
ACCTGCTGCTGGAGATGCTGGACGCCCACCGCCTACATGCGCCCACTAGCCGTGGAGGGGCATCCGTGGA
GGAGACGGACCAAAGCCACTTGGCCACTGCGGGCTCTACTTCATCGGGTACCTCTAGACCAGGCGAACGA
CCGTTTCAATGCCGGATATGTATGAGGAACTTCTCCGAGGAGGCAAACTTGAGGCGCCACACCCGAACAC
ATACAGGAGAAAAGCCATTCCAATGTCGAATTTGTATGCGCAATTTTTCAGATCACTCAAGCCTCAAGCG
ACACCTCCGCACACATACTGGTTCACAGAAGCCCTTTCAGTGCAGGATTTGTATGCGCAACTTTAGCCAA
TCAGCGAACCTTTTGCGGCACACTAGAACGCATACAGGTGAGAAGCCTTTCCAGTGTCGCATCTGTATGC
GGAACTTCAGCGACCCCAGTTCATTGAAGAGGCATTTGCGAACTCACACCGGTTCTCAAAAACCTTTTCA
GTGCCGAATTTGTATGCGCAACTTCAGCCAACAAACAAATTTGACGAGACACACGCGCACGCACACCGGG
GAAAAACCGTTTCAATGTCGAATCTGCATGCGCAATTTTAGCGATGCGACACAACTTGTTAGGCATCTGC
GCACACACTTGCGGGGAAGCGGAGCTGGTAAGCCTATCCCTAACCCTCTCCTCGGTCTCGATTCTACCTG
AGTCGACAATCAACCTCTGGATTACAAAATTTGTGAAAGATTGACTGGTATTCTTAACTATGTTGCTCCT
TTTACGCTATGTGGATACGCTGCTTTAATGCCTTTGTATCATGCGTTAACTAAACTTGTTTATTGCAGCT
TATAATGGTTACAAATAAAGCAATAGCATCACAAATTTCACAAATAAAGCATTTTTTTCACTGCATTCTA
GTTGTGGTTTGTCCAAACTCATCAATGTATCTTATCATGTCTGGAATTGACTCAAATGATGTCAATTAGT
CTATCAGAAGCTCATCTGGTCTCCCTTCCGGGGGACAAGACATCCCTGTTTAATATTTAAACAGCAGTGT
TCCCAAACTGGGTTCTTATATCCCTTGCTCTGGTCAACCAGGTTGCAGGGTTTCCTGTCCTCACAGGAAC
GAAGTCCCTAAAGAAACAGTGGCAGCCAGGTTTAGCCCCGGAATTGACTGGATTCCTTTTTTAGGGCCCA
TTGGTATGGCTTTTTCCCCGTATCCCCCCAGGTGTCTGCAGGCTCAAAGAGCAGCGAGAAGCGTTCAGAG
GAAAGCGATCCCGTGCCACCTTCCCCGTGCCCGGGCTGTCCCCGCACGCTGCCGGCTCGGGGATGCGGGG
GGAGCGCCGGACCGGAGCGGAGCCCCGGGCGGCTCGCTGCTGCCCCCTAGCGGGGGAGGGACGTAATTAC
ATCCCTGGGGGCTTTGGGGGGGGGCTGTCCCTGATATCTATAACAAGAAAATATATATATAATAAGTTAT
CACGTAAGTAGAACATGAAATAACAATATAATTATCGTATGAGTTAAATCTTAAAAGTCACGTAAAAGAT
AATCATGCGTCATTTTGACTCACGCGGTCGTTATAGTTCAAAATCAGTGACACTTACCGCATTGACAAGC
ACGCCTCACGGGAGCTCCAAGCGGCGACTGAGATGTCCTAAATGCACAGCGACGGATTCGCGCTATTTAG
AAAGAGAGAGCAATATTTCAAGAATGCATGCGTCAATTTTACGCAGACTATCTTTCTAGGGTTAATCTAG
CTGCATCAGGATCATATCGTCGGGTCTTTTTTCCGGCTCAGTCATCGCCCAAGCTGGCGCTATCTGGGCA
TCGGGGAGGAAGAAGCCCGTGCCTTTTCCCGCGAGGTTGAAGCGGCATGGAAAGAGTTTGCCGAGGATGA
CTGCTGCTGCATTGACGTTGAGCGAAAACGCACGTTTACCATGATGATTCGGGAAGGTGTGGCCATGCAC
GCCTTTAACGGTGAACTGTTCGTTCAGGCCACCTGGGATACCAGTTCGTCGCGGCTTTTCCGGACACAGT
TCCGGATGGTCAGCCCGAAGCGCATCAGCAACCCGAACAATACCGGCGACAGCCGGAACTGCCGTGCCGG
TGTGCAGATTAATGACAGCGGTGCGGCGCTGGGATATTACGTCAGCGAGGACGGGTATCCTGGCTGGATG
CCGCAGAAATGGACATGGATACCCCGTGAGTTACCCGGCGGGCGCGCTTGGCGTAATCATGGTCATAGCT
GTTTCCTGTGTGAAATTGTTATCCGCTCACAATTCCACACAACATACGAGCCGGAAGCATAAAGTGTAAA
GCCTGGGGTGCCTAATGAGTGAGCTAACTCACATTAATTGCGTTGCGCTCACTGCCCGCTTTCCAGTCGG
GAAACCTGTCGTGCCAGCTGCATTAATGAATCGGCCAACGCGCGGGGAGAGGCGGTTTGCGTATTGGGCG
CTCTTCCGCTTCCTCGCTCACTGACTCGCTGCGCTCGGTCGTTCGGCTGCGGCGAGCGGTATCAGCTCAC
TCAAAGGCGGTAATACGGTTATCCACAGAATCAGGGGATAACGCAGGAAAGAACATGTGAGCAAAAGGCC
AGCAAAAGGCCAGGAACCGTAAAAAGGCCGCGTTGCTGGCGTTTTTCCATAGGCTCCGCCCCCCTGACGA
GCATCACAAAAATCGACGCTCAAGTCAGAGGTGGCGAAACCCGACAGGACTATAAAGATACCAGGCGTTT
CCCCCTGGAAGCTCCCTCGTGCGCTCTCCTGTTCCGACCCTGCCGCTTACCGGATACCTGTCCGCCTTTC
TCCCTTCGGGAAGCGTGGCGCTTTCTCATAGCTCACGCTGTAGGTATCTCAGTTCGGTGTAGGTCGTTCG
CTCCAAGCTGGGCTGTGTGCACGAACCCCCCGTTCAGCCCGACCGCTGCGCCTTATCCGGTAACTATCGT
CTTGAGTCCAACCCGGTAAGACACGACTTATCGCCACTGGCAGCAGCCACTGGTAACAGGATTAGCAGAG
CGAGGTATGTAGGCGGTGCTACAGAGTTCTTGAAGTGGTGGCCTAACTACGGCTACACTAGAAGAACAGT
ATTTGGTATCTGCGCTCTGCTGAAGCCAGTTACCTTCGGAAAAAGAGTTGGTAGCTCTTGATCCGGCAAA
CAAACCACCGCTGGTAGCGGTGGTTTTTTTGTTTGCAAGCAGCAGATTACGCGCAGAAAAAAAGGATCTC
AAGAAGATCCTTTGATCTTTTCTACGGGGTCTGACGCTCAGTGGAACGAAAACTCACGTTAAGGGATTTT
GGTCATGAGATTATCAAAAAGGATCTTCACCTAGATCCTTTTAAATTAAAAATGAAGTTTTAAATCAATC
TAAAGTATATATGAGTAAACTTGGTCTGACAGTTACCAATGCTTAATCAGTGAGGCACCTATCTCAGCGA
TCTGTCTATTTCGTTCATCCATAGTTGCCTGACTCCCCGTCGTGTAGATAACTACGATACGGGAGGGCTT
ACCATCTGGCCCCAGTGCTGCAATGATACCGCGAG
